Addgene plasmid #175334: pH6HTC_PRMT1-Halo
Purpose: Production of HaloTag fusion protein
Depositing lab: Claudia Kutter. Depositing organization: Karolinska Institutet. Publication: Large-scale identification of RBP-RNA interactions by RAPseq refines essentials of post-transcriptional gene regulation. Atanasoai I, Papavasileiou S, Preiß N, Kutter C. bioRxiv 2021.11.08.467743 10.1101/2021.11.08.467743.
Backbone
  Vector backbone: pH6HTC_minus_cer-region
  Vector type: Bacterial Expression ; Cell Free Expression
Growth in bacteria
  Bacterial resistance: Ampicillin, 100 μg/mL
  Growth temperature: 37°C
  Growth strain: DH5alpha
  Copy number: High Copy
Gene/Insert
  Gene/Insert name: PRMT1
  Species: H. sapiens (human)
  Entrez Gene: PRMT1 (a.k.a. ANM1, HCP1, HRMT1L2, IR1B4)
  Tag / fusion protein: HaloTag-6xHis (C terminal on backbone)
  Cloning method: Gibson Cloning
Terms and licenses: Academic/Nonprofit Terms; Industry Terms: Not Available to Industry
Depositor comments: Please visit https://doi.org/10.1101/2021.11.08.467743 for bioRxiv preprint.
How to cite: pH6HTC_PRMT1-Halo was a gift from Claudia Kutter (Addgene plasmid # 175334 ; http://n2t.net/addgene:175334 ; RRID:Addgene_175334)
