[The description below was written by a language model from this plasmid's Addgene catalogue record and pLannotate feature annotations shown in this document.]
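Description:
pH6HTC_PRMT1-Halo is a bacterial and cell-free expression plasmid for producing human PRMT1, a protein arginine methyltransferase, as a C-terminal HaloTag fusion. It is built on a pH6HTC backbone from which the cer region has been removed, and the sequenced plasmid is about 4.5 kb. Propagation in E. coli relies on a high-copy ColE1/pUC-type origin, with selection through the β-lactamase (AmpR) gene driven by its own bla promoter, conferring ampicillin resistance.

The expression cassette is a T7 system: a T7 promoter precedes the PRMT1 open reading frame, which was inserted by Gibson cloning and is followed in the same orientation, after a short linker region, by the HaloTag coding sequence and then a T7 terminator. The catalogue entry states that the backbone-encoded tag is HaloTag-6xHis. The histidine tag is not annotated separately in the feature table, which lists HaloTag as a fragment. The automated annotation matched the insert to the rat Prmt1 protein entry, presumably reflecting close conservation between orthologues, whereas the depositor records the insert as human. Upstream of the T7 promoter lie the rrnB T1 and T2 terminators, which typically insulate the cassette from read-through transcription, along with a short AmpR promoter fragment. A small Tn5 transposase fragment downstream of the T7 terminator appears to be a backbone remnant with no evident function.

HaloTag is a modified bacterial dehalogenase that bonds covalently to chloroalkane ligands, allowing irreversible capture or labelling of the fusion protein. The stated purpose is production of HaloTag fusion protein, and the associated publication concerns large-scale identification of RNA-binding protein–RNA interactions.
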