Features (pLannotate 1.2.2; 11 found; start..end, strand, type, name):
     55..141     +  terminator     rrnB T1 terminator: Escherichia coli rrnB; transcription terminator T1 from the E. coli rrnB gene
    233..260     +  terminator     rrnB T2 terminator: transcription terminator T2 from the E. coli rrnB gene
    279..322     +  promoter       AmpR promoter (fragment): bla
    342..360     +  promoter       T7 promoter: promoter for bacteriophage T7 RNA polymerase
    413..1471    +  CDS            Prmt1: ANM1_RAT - Also known as Hrmt1l2. Experimental evidence at protein level: Swiss-Prot protein existence level 1. Arginine methyltransferase that methylates (mono and asymmetric dimethylation) the guanidino nitrogens of arginyl residues present in proteins such as ESR1, histone H2, H3 and H4, ILF3, HNRNPA1, HNRNPD, NFATC2IP, SUPT5H, TAF15, EWS, HABP4 and SERBP1 (PubMed:12737817, PubMed:15837430, PubMed:18492485). Constitutes the main enzyme that mediates monomethylation and asymmetric dimethylation of histone H4 'Arg-4' (H4R3me1 and H4R3me2a, respectively), a specific tag for epigenetic transcri
   1520..2403    +  CDS            HaloTag® (fragment): modified bacterial dehalogenase that forms covalent bonds with chloroalkane derivatives
   2447..2494    +  terminator     T7 terminator: transcription terminator for bacteriophage T7 RNA polymerase
   2504..2680    -  CDS            tnpA (fragment): TN5P_ECOLX - Also known as tnp. Experimental evidence at protein level: Swiss-Prot protein existence level 1. Mediates transposition of transposon Tn5 by a 'cut and paste' mechanism. First, the monomeric transposase binds the 19 bp inverted DNA repeats flanking the transposon. Then, dimerization of the DNA- bound transposase creates a synaptic DNA complex. After nicking of the first DNA strand, excision of the transposon proceeds through a series of intermediates. The transposase then mediates the insertion of the transposon at a new site by strand transfer. The activity of the wild- type tran
   2723..2827    +  promoter       AmpR promoter: bla
   2828..3688    +  CDS            AmpR: β-lactamase; bla; confers resistance to ampicillin, carbenicillin, and related antibiotics
   3846..4434    -  rep_origin     ori: high-copy-number ColE1/pMB1/pBR322/pUC origin of replication
>Addgene plasmid #175334 | pH6HTC_PRMT1-Halo | addgene full sequence | sequence record 344841 | Addgene NGS Result
CATATGATGGTAGTGTGGGGTCTCCCCATGCGAGAGTAGGGAACTGCCAGGCATCAAATAAAACGAAAGG
CTCAGTCGAAAGACTGGGCCTTTCGTTTTATCTGTTGTTTGTCGGTGAACGCTCTCCTGAGTAGGACAAA
TCCGCCGGGAGCGGATTTGAACGTTGCGAAGCAACGGCCCGGAGGGTGGCGGGCAGGACGCCCGCCATAA
ACTGCCAGGCATCAAATTAAGCAGAAGGCCATCCTGACGGATGGCCTTTTTGCGTTTCTACAAACTCTTT
TGTTTATTTTTCTAAATACATTCAAATATGTATCCGCTCATGGATCTCGATCCCGCGAAATTAATACGAC
TCACTATAGGGTATTTTAACTTTACTAAGGAGCGATCGCTTCCGAATTCCTACCGCGGATATATGGCGGC
AGCCGAGGCCGCGAACTGCATCATGGAGGTGTCCTGTGGCCAGGCGGAAAGCAGTGAGAAGCCCAACGCT
GAGGACATGACATCCAAAGATTACTACTTTGACTCCTACGCACACTTTGGCATCCACGAGGAGATGCTGA
AGGACGAGGTGCGCACCCTCACTTACCGCAACTCCATGTTTCATAACCGGCACCTCTTCAAGGACAAGGT
GGTGCTGGACGTCGGCTCGGGCACCGGCATCCTCTGCATGTTTGCTGCCAAGGCCGGGGCCCGCAAGGTC
ATCGGGATCGAGTGTTCCAGTATCTCTGATTATGCGGTGAAGATCGTCAAAGCCAACAAGTTAGACCACG
TGGTGACCATCATCAAGGGGAAGGTGGAGGAGGTGGAGCTCCCAGTGGAGAAGGTGGACATCATCATCAG
CGAGTGGATGGGCTACTGCCTCTTCTACGAGTCCATGCTCAACACCGTGCTCTATGCCCGGGACAAGTGG
CTGGCGCCCGATGGCCTCATCTTCCCAGACCGGGCCACGCTGTATGTGACGGCCATCGAGGACCGGCAGT
ACAAAGACTACAAGATCCACTGGTGGGAGAACGTGTATGGCTTCGACATGTCTTGCATCAAAGATGTGGC
CATTAAGGAGCCCCTAGTGGATGTCGTGGACCCCAAACAGCTGGTCACCAACGCCTGCCTCATAAAGGAG
GTGGACATCTATACCGTCAAGGTGGAAGACCTGACCTTCACCTCCCCGTTCTGCCTGCAAGTGAAGCGGA
ATGACTACGTGCACGCCCTGGTGGCCTACTTCAACATCGAGTTCACACGCTGCCACAAGAGGACCGGCTT
CTCCACCAGCCCCGAGTCCCCGTACACGCACTGGAAGCAGACGGTGTTCTACATGGAGGACTACCTGACC
GTGAAGACGGGCGAGGAGATCTTCGGCACCATCGGCATGCGGCCCAACGCCAAGAACAACCGGGACCTGG
ACTTCACCATCGACCTGGACTTCAAGGGCCAGCTGTGCGAGCTGTCCTGCTCCACCGACTACCGGATGCG
CGGGCCAACCACTGAGGATCTGTCCTTTCAGAGCGATAACGATGGATCCGAAATCGGTACTGGCTTTCCA
TTCGACCCCCATTATGTGGAAGTCCTGGGCGAGCGCATGCACTACGTCGATGTTGGTCCGCGCGATGGCA
CCCCTGTGCTGTTCCTGCACGGTAACCCGACCTCCTCCTACGTGTGGCGCAACATCATCCCGCATGTTGC
ACCGACCCATCGCTGCATTGCTCCAGACCTGATCGGTATGGGCAAATCCGACAAACCAGACCTGGGTTAT
TTCTTCGACGACCACGTCCGCTTCATGGATGCCTTCATCGAAGCCCTGGGTCTGGAAGAGGTCGTCCTGG
TCATTCACGACTGGGGCTCCGCTCTGGGTTTCCACTGGGCCAAGCGCAATCCAGAGCGCGTCAAAGGTAT
TGCATTTATGGAGTTCATCCGCCCTATCCCGACCTGGGACGAATGGCCAGAATTTGCCCGCGAGACCTTC
CAGGCCTTCCGCACCACCGACGTCGGCCGCAAGCTGATCATCGATCAGAACGTTTTTATCGAGGGTACGC
TGCCGATGGGTGTCGTCCGCCCGCTGACTGAAGTCGAGATGGACCATTACCGCGAGCCGTTCCTGAATCC
TGTTGACCGCGAGCCACTGTGGCGCTTCCCAAACGAGCTGCCAATCGCCGGTGAGCCAGCGAACATCGTC
GCGCTGGTCGAAGAATACATGGACTGGCTGCACCAGTCCCCTGTCCCGAAGCTGCTGTTCTGGGGCACCC
CAGGCGTTCTGATCCCACCGGCCGAAGCCGCTCGCCTGGCCAAAAGCCTGCCTAACTGCAAGGCTGTGGA
CATCGGCCCGGGTCTGAATCTGCTGCAAGAAGACAACCCGGACCTGATCGGCAGCGAGATCGCGCGCTGG
CTGTCTACTCTGGAGATTTCCGGTCATCATCACCATCACCACTAATAGTCAACCGCTGAGCAATAACTAG
CATAACCCCTTGGGGCCTCTAAACGGGTCTTGAGGGGTTTTTTGCTGAAAGGAGGAACTATATCCGGTTC
GCTTGCTGTCCATAAAACCGCCCAGTCTAGCTATCGCCATGTAAGCCCACTGCAAGCTACCTGCTTTCTC
TTTGCGCTTGCGTTTTCCCTTGTCCAGATAGCCCAGTAGCTGACATTCATCCGGGGTCAGCACCGTTTCT
GCGGACTGGCTTTCTACGTAATGGTTTCTTAGACGTCAGGTGGCACTTTTCGGGGAAATGTGCGCGGAAC
CCCTATTTGTTTATTTTTCTAAATACATTCAAATATGTATCCGCTCATGAGACAATAACCCTGATAAATG
CTTCAATAATATTGAAAAAGGAAGAGTATGAGTATTCAACATTTCCGTGTCGCCCTTATTCCCTTTTTTG
CGGCATTTTGCCTTCCTGTTTTTGCTCACCCAGAAACGCTGGTGAAAGTAAAAGATGCTGAAGATCAGTT
GGGTGCACGAGTGGGTTACATCGAACTGGATCTCAACAGCGGTAAGATCCTTGAGAGTTTTCGCCCCGAA
GAACGTTTTCCAATGATGAGCACTTTCAAAGTTCTGCTATGTGGCGCGGTATTATCCCGTATTGACGCCG
GGCAAGAGCAACTCGGTCGCCGCATACACTATTCTCAGAATGACTTGGTTGAGTACTCACCAGTCACAGA
AAAGCATCTTACGGATGGCATGACAGTAAGAGAATTATGCAGTGCTGCCATAACCATGAGTGATAACACT
GCGGCCAACTTACTTCTGACAACTATCGGAGGACCGAAGGAGCTAACCGCTTTTTTGCACAACATGGGGG
ATCATGTAACTCGCCTTGATCGTTGGGAACCGGAGCTGAATGAAGCCATACCAAACGACGAGCGTGACAC
CACGATGCCTGTAGCAATGGCAACAACGTTGCGCAAACTATTAACTGGCGAACTACTTACTCTAGCTTCC
CGGCAACAATTAATAGACTGGATGGAGGCGGATAAAGTTGCAGGACCACTTCTGCGCTCGGCCCTTCCGG
CTGGCTGGTTTATTGCTGATAAATCTGGAGCCGGTGAGCGTGGGTCTCGCGGTATCATTGCAGCACTGGG
GCCAGATGGTAAGCCCTCCCGTATCGTAGTTATCTACACGACGGGGAGTCAGGCAACTATGGATGAACGA
AATAGACAGATCGCTGAGATAGGTGCCTCACTGATTAAGCATTGGTAATTCGAAATGACCGACCAAGCGA
CGCCCAACCGGTATCAGCTCACTCAAAGGCGGTAATACGGTTATCCACAGAATCAGGGGATAACGCAGGA
AAGAACATGTGAGCAAAAGGCCAGCAAAAGGCCAGGAACCGTAAAAAGGCCGCGTTGCTGGCGTTTTTCC
ATAGGCTCCGCCCCCCTGACGAGCATCACAAAAATCGACGCTCAAGTCAGAGGTGGCGAAACCCGACAGG
ACTATAAAGATACCAGGCGTTTCCCCCTGGAAGCTCCCTCGTGCGCTCTCCTGTTCCGACCCTGCCGCTT
ACCGGATACCTGTCCGCCTTTCTCCCTTCGGGAAGCGTGGCGCTTTCTCATAGCTCACGCTGTAGGTATC
TCAGTTCGGTGTAGGTCGTTCGCTCCAAGCTGGGCTGTGTGCACGAACCCCCCGTTCAGCCCGACCGCTG
CGCCTTATCCGGTAACTATCGTCTTGAGTCCAACCCGGTAAGACACGACTTATCGCCACTGGCAGCAGCC
ACTGGTAACAGGATTAGCAGAGCGAGGTATGTAGGCGGTGCTACAGAGTTCTTGAAGTGGTGGCCTAACT
ACGGCTACACTAGAAGGACAGTATTTGGTATCTGCGCTCTGCTGAAGCCAGTTACCTTCGGAAAAAGAGT
TGGTAGCTCTTGATCCGGCAAACAAACCACCGCTGGTAGCGGTGGTTTTTTTGTTTGCAAGCAGCAGATT
ACGCGCAGAAAAAAAGGATTTCAAGAAGATCCTTTGATCTTTTCTACGGGGTCTGACGCTCAGTGGAACG
AAAACTCACGTTAAGGG
